LOCUS       Exported 6835 bp ds-DNA circular SYN 12-MAY-2021
DEFINITION  synthetic circular DNA
ACCESSION   .
VERSION     .
KEYWORDS    pRSII325
SOURCE      synthetic DNA construct
  ORGANISM  synthetic DNA construct
REFERENCE   1 (bases 1 to 6835)
  AUTHORS   Chee MK, Haase SB
  TITLE     New and Redesigned pRS Plasmid Shuttle Vectors for Genetic
            Manipulation of Saccharomycescerevisiae.
  JOURNAL   G3 (Bethesda). 2012 May;2(5):515-26. Epub 2012 May 1.
  PUBMED    22670222
REFERENCE   2 (bases 1 to 6835)
  AUTHORS   .
  TITLE     Direct Submission
  JOURNAL   Exported May 12, 2021 from SnapGene Server 1.1.58
            http://www.snapgene.com
FEATURES             Location/Qualifiers
     source          1..6835
                     /organism="synthetic DNA construct"
                     /mol_type="other DNA"
     primer_bind     complement(29..51)
                     /label=pGEX 3'
                     /note="pGEX vectors, reverse primer"
     primer_bind     151..170
                     /label=pRS-marker
                     /note="pRS vectors, use to sequence yeast selectable
                     marker"
     CDS             complement(664..1758)
                     /codon_start=1
                     /gene="S. cerevisiae LEU2"
                     /product="3-isopropylmalate dehydrogenase, required for
                     leucine biosynthesis"
                     /label=LEU2
                     /note="yeast auxotrophic marker"
                     /translation="MSAPKKIVVLPGDHVGQEITAEAIKVLKAISDVRSNVKFDFENHL
                     IGGAAIDATGVPLPDEALEASKKADAVLLGAVGGPKWGTGSVRPEQGLLKIRKELQLYA
                     NLRPCNFASDSLLDLSPIKPQFAKGTDFVVVRELVGGIYFGKRKEDDGDGVAWDSEQYT
                     VPEVQRITRMAAFMALQHEPPLPIWSLDKANVLASSRLWRKTVEETIKNEFPTLKVQHQ
                     LIDSAAMILVKNPTHLNGIIITSNMFGDIISDEASVIPGSLGLLPSASLASLPDKNTAF
                     GLYEPCHGSAPDLPKNKVNPIATILSAAMMLKLSLNLPEEGKAIEDAVKKVLDAGIRTG
                     DLGGSNSTTEVGDAVAEEVKKILA"
     promoter        complement(1759..2166)
                     /gene="S. cerevisiae LEU2"
                     /label=LEU2 promoter
     rep_origin      complement(2467..2922)
                     /direction=LEFT
                     /label=f1 ori
                     /note="f1 bacteriophage origin of replication; arrow
                     indicates direction of (+) strand synthesis"
     primer_bind     complement(2604..2625)
                     /label=F1ori-F
                     /note="F1 origin, forward primer"
     primer_bind     2816..2835
                     /label=F1ori-R
                     /note="F1 origin, reverse primer"
     primer_bind     3048..3070
                     /label=M13/pUC Forward
                     /note="In lacZ gene"
     primer_bind     3062..3079
                     /label=M13 Forward
                     /note="In lacZ gene. Also called M13-F20 or M13 (-21)
                     Forward"
     primer_bind     3063..3079
                     /label=M13 fwd
                     /note="common sequencing primer, one of multiple similar
                     variants"
     primer_bind     3086..3105
                     /label=T7
                     /note="T7 promoter, forward primer"
     promoter        3086..3104
                     /label=T7 promoter
                     /note="promoter for bacteriophage T7 RNA polymerase"
     misc_feature    3113..3220
                     /label=MCS
                     /note="pBluescript multiple cloning site"
     primer_bind     3137..3153
                     /label=SK primer
                     /note="common sequencing primer, one of multiple similar
                     variants"
     primer_bind     3137..3153
                     /label=pBluescriptSK
                     /note="For pBluescript vector"
     primer_bind     complement(3187..3203)
                     /label=KS primer
                     /note="common sequencing primer, one of multiple similar
                     variants"
     primer_bind     complement(3188..3204)
                     /label=pBluescriptKS
                     /note="For pBluescript vector"
     promoter        complement(3232..3250)
                     /label=T3 promoter
                     /note="promoter for bacteriophage T3 RNA polymerase"
     primer_bind     complement(3271..3287)
                     /label=M13 rev
                     /note="common sequencing primer, one of multiple similar
                     variants"
     primer_bind     complement(3271..3287)
                     /label=M13 Reverse
                     /note="In lacZ gene. Also called M13-rev"
     primer_bind     complement(3284..3306)
                     /label=M13/pUC Reverse
                     /note="In lacZ gene"
     protein_bind    3295..3311
                     /label=lac operator
                     /bound_moiety="lac repressor encoded by lacI"
                     /note="The lac repressor binds to the lac operator to
                     inhibit transcription in E. coli. This inhibition can be
                     relieved by adding lactose or
                     isopropyl-beta-D-thiogalactopyranoside (IPTG)."
     promoter        complement(3319..3349)
                     /label=lac promoter
                     /note="promoter for the E. coli lac operon"
     protein_bind    3364..3385
                     /label=CAP binding site
                     /bound_moiety="E. coli catabolite activator protein"
                     /note="CAP binding activates transcription in the presence
                     of cAMP."
     primer_bind     complement(3502..3519)
                     /label=L4440
                     /note="L4440 vector, forward primer"
     rep_origin      complement(3673..4261)
                     /direction=LEFT
                     /label=ori
                     /note="high-copy-number ColE1/pMB1/pBR322/pUC origin of
                     replication"
     primer_bind     complement(3753..3772)
                     /label=pBR322ori-F
                     /note="pBR322 origin, forward primer"
     CDS             complement(4432..5292)
                     /codon_start=1
                     /gene="bla"
                     /product="beta-lactamase"
                     /label=AmpR
                     /note="confers resistance to ampicillin, carbenicillin, and
                     related antibiotics"
                     /translation="MSIQHFRVALIPFFAAFCLPVFAHPETLVKVKDAEDQLGARVGYI
                     ELDLNSGKILESFRPEERFPMMSTFKVLLCGAVLSRIDAGQEQLGRRIHYSQNDLVEYS
                     PVTEKHLTDGMTVRELCSAAITMSDNTAANLLLTTIGGPKELTAFLHNMGDHVTRLDRW
                     EPELNEAIPNDERDTTMPVAMATTLRKLLTGELLTLASRQQLIDWMEADKVAGPLLRSA
                     LPAGWFIADKSGAGERGSRGIIAALGPDGKPSRIVVIYTTGSQATMDERNRQIAEIGAS
                     LIKHW"
     primer_bind     5055..5074
                     /label=Amp-R
                     /note="Ampicillin resistance gene, reverse primer"
     promoter        complement(5293..5397)
                     /gene="bla"
                     /label=AmpR promoter
     primer_bind     6808..6826
                     /label=pBRforEco
                     /note="pBR322 vectors, upsteam of EcoRI site, forward
                     primer"
ORIGIN
        1 tcgcgcgttt cggtgatgac ggtgaaaacc tctgacacat gcagctcccg gagacggtca
       61 cagcttgtct gtaagcggat gccgggagca gacaagcccg tcagggcgcg tcagcgggtg
      121 ttggcgggtg tcggggctgg cttaactatg cggcatcaga gcagattgta ctgagagtgc
      181 accatatcga ctacgtcgtt aaggccgttt ctgacagagt aaaattcttg agggaacttt
      241 caccattatg ggaaatggtt caagaaggta ttgacttaaa ctccatcaaa tggtcaggtc
      301 attgagtgtt ttttatttgt tgtatttttt tttttttaga gaaaatcctc caatatataa
      361 attaggaatc atagtttcat gattttctgt tacacctaac tttttgtgtg gtgccctcct
      421 ccttgtcaat attaatgtta aagtgcaatt ctttttcctt atcacgttga gccattagta
      481 tcaatttgct tacctgtatt cctttacatc ctcctttttc tccttcttga taaatgtatg
      541 tagattgcgt atatagtttc gtctacccta tgaacatatt ccattttgta atttcgtgtc
      601 gtttctatta tgaatttcat ttataaagtt tatgtacaaa tatcataaaa aaagagaatc
      661 tttttaagca aggattttct taacttcttc ggcgacagca tcaccgactt cggtggtact
      721 gttggaacca cctaaatcac cagttctgat acctgcatcc aaaacctttt taactgcatc
      781 ttcaatggcc ttaccttctt caggcaagtt caatgacaat ttcaacatca ttgcagcaga
      841 caagatagtg gcgatagggt tgaccttatt ctttggcaaa tctggagcag aaccgtggca
      901 tggttcgtac aaaccaaatg cggtgttctt gtctggcaaa gaggccaagg acgcagatgg
      961 caacaaaccc aaggaacctg ggataacgga ggcttcatcg gagatgatat caccaaacat
     1021 gttgctggtg attataatac catttaggtg ggttgggttc ttaactagga tcatggcggc
     1081 agaatcaatc aattgatgtt gaaccttcaa tgtaggaaat tcgttcttga tggtttcctc
     1141 cacagttttt ctccataatc ttgaagaggc caaaacatta gctttatcca aggaccaaat
     1201 aggcaatggt ggctcatgtt gtagggccat gaaagcggcc attcttgtga ttctttgcac
     1261 ttctggaacg gtgtattgtt cactatccca agcgacacca tcaccatcgt cttcctttct
     1321 cttaccaaag taaatacctc ccactaattc tctgacaaca acgaagtcag tacctttagc
     1381 aaattgtggc ttgattggag ataagtctaa aagagagtcg gatgcaaagt tacatggtct
     1441 taagttggcg tacaattgaa gttctttacg gatttttagt aaaccttgtt caggtctaac
     1501 actacctgta ccccatttag gaccacccac agcacctaac aaaacggcat cagccttctt
     1561 ggaggcttcc agcgcctcat ctggaagtgg aacacctgta gcatctatag cagcaccacc
     1621 aattaaatga ttttcgaaat cgaacttgac attggaacga acatcagaaa tagctttaag
     1681 aaccttaatg gcttcggctg tgatttcttg accaacgtgg tcacctggca aaacgacgat
     1741 cttcttaggg gcagacatta gaatggtata tccttgaaat atatatatat atattgctga
     1801 aatgtaaaag gtaagaaaag ttagaaagta agacgattgc taaccaccta ttggaaaaaa
     1861 caataggtcc ttaaataata ttgtcaactt caagtattgt gatgcaagca tttagtcatg
     1921 aacgcttctc tattctatat gaaaagccgg ttccggcgct ctcacctttc ctttttctcc
     1981 caatttttca gttgaaaaag gtatatgcgt caggcgacct ctgaaattaa caaaaaattt
     2041 ccagtcatcg aatttgattc tgtgcgatag cgcccctgtg tgttctcgtt atgttgagga
     2101 aaaaaataat ggttgctaag agattcgaac tcttgcatct tacgatacct gagtattccc
     2161 acagttaact gcggtcaaga tatttcttga atcaggcgcc ttagaccgct cggccaaaca
     2221 accaattact tgttgagaaa tagagtataa ttatcctata aatataacgt ttttgaacac
     2281 acatgaacaa ggaagtacag gacaattgat tttgaagaga atgtggattt tgatgtaatt
     2341 gttgggattc catttttaat aaggcaataa tattaggtat gtagatatac tagaagttct
     2401 cctcgaccgg tcgatatgcg gtgtgaaata ccgcacagat gcgtaaggag aaaataccgc
     2461 atcaggaaat tgtaagcgtt aatattttgt taaaattcgc gttaaatttt tgttaaatca
     2521 gctcattttt taaccaatag gccgaaatcg gcaaaatccc ttataaatca aaagaataga
     2581 ccgagatagg gttgagtgtt gttccagttt ggaacaagag tccactatta aagaacgtgg
     2641 actccaacgt caaaggnnnn nnnnnnnnnn nnnnnnnnnn nnnnnnnnnn nnnnnnnnnn
     2701 nnnnntnnnn nnnnnnnnnn nnnnnnnnnn nnnnnnnnnn nnnnnnnnnn nnnnnnnnnn
     2761 nnnnnnnnnn nnnnnnnnnn nnnnnnnnnn nnnnnnngnn nnnnnnnnnn nnnnnnnnnn
     2821 nnnnnnnnnn nnnnnnnnnn nnnnnnnnnn nnnnnnnnnn nnnnnnnnnn nnnnnnnnnn
     2881 nnnnnnnnnn nnnnnnnnnn nnnnnnnnnn nnnnnnnnnn nnccattcgc cattcaggct
     2941 gcgcaactgt tgggaagggc gatcggtgcg ggcctcttcg ctattacgcc agctggcgaa
     3001 agggggatgt gctgcaaggc gattaagttg ggtaacgcca gggttttccc agtcacgacg
     3061 ttgtaaaacg acggccagtg aattgtaata cgactcacta tagggcgaat tggagctcca
     3121 ccgcggtggc ggccgctcta gaactagtgg atcccccggg ctgcaggaat tcgatatcaa
     3181 gcttatcgat accgtcgacc tcgagggggg gcccggtacc agcttttgtt ccctttagtg
     3241 agggttaatt tcgagcttgg cgtaatcatg gtcatagctg tttcctgtgt gaaattgtta
     3301 tccgctcaca attccacaca acatacgagc cggaagcata aagtgtaaag cctggggtgc
     3361 ctaatgagtg agctaactca cattaattgc gttgcgctca ctgcccgctt tccagtcggg
     3421 aaacctgtcg tgccagctgc attaatgaat cggccaacgc gcggggagag gcggtttgcg
     3481 tattgggcgc tcttccgctt cctcgctcac tgactcgctg cgctcggtcg ttcggctgcg
     3541 gcgagcggta tcagctcact caaaggcggt aatacggtta tccacagaat caggggataa
     3601 cgcaggaaag aacatgtgag caaaaggcca gcaaaaggcc aggaaccgta aaaaggccgc
     3661 gttgctggcg tttttccata ggctccgccc ccctgacgag catcacaaaa atcgacgctc
     3721 aagtcagagg tggcgaaacc cgacaggact ataaagatac caggcgtttc cccctggaag
     3781 ctccctcgtg cgctctcctg ttccgaccct gccgcttacc ggatacctgt ccgcctttct
     3841 cccttcggga agcgtggcgc tttctcatag ctcacgctgt aggtatctca gttcggtgta
     3901 ggtcgttcgc tccaagctgg gctgtgtgca cgaacccccc gttcagcccg accgctgcgc
     3961 cttatccggt aactatcgtc ttgagtccaa cccggtaaga cacgacttat cgccactggc
     4021 agcagccact ggtaacagga ttagcagagc gaggtatgta ggcggtgcta cagagttctt
     4081 gaagtggtgg cctaactacg gctacactag aagaacagta tttggtatct gcgctctgct
     4141 gaagccagtt accttcggaa aaagagttgg tagctcttga tccggcaaac aaaccaccgc
     4201 tggtagcggt ggtttttttg tttgcaagca gcagattacg cgcagaaaaa aaggatctca
     4261 agaagatcct ttgatctttt ctacggggtc tgacgctcag tggaacgaaa actcacgtta
     4321 agggattttg gtcatgagat tatcaaaaag gatcttcacc tagatccttt taaattaaaa
     4381 atgaagtttt aaatcaatct aaagtatata tgagtaaact tggtctgaca gttaccaatg
     4441 cttaatcagt gaggcaccta tctcagcgat ctgtctattt cgttcatcca tagttgcctg
     4501 actccccgtc gtgtagataa ctacgatacg ggagggctta ccatctggcc ccagtgctgc
     4561 aatgataccg cgagacccac gctcaccggc tccagattta tcagcaataa accagccagc
     4621 cggaagggcc gagcgcagaa gtggtcctgc aactttatcc gcctccatcc agtctattaa
     4681 ttgttgccgg gaagctagag taagtagttc gccagttaat agtttgcgca acgttgttgc
     4741 cattgctaca ggcatcgtgg tgtcacgctc gtcgtttggt atggcttcat tcagctccgg
     4801 ttcccaacga tcaaggcgag ttacatgatc ccccatgttg tgcaaaaaag cggttagctc
     4861 cttcggtcct ccgatcgttg tcagaagtaa gttggccgca gtgttatcac tcatggttat
     4921 ggcagcactg cataattctc ttactgtcat gccatccgta agatgctttt ctgtgactgg
     4981 tgagtactca accaagtcat tctgagaata gtgtatgcgg cgaccgagtt gctcttgccc
     5041 ggcgtcaata cgggataata ccgcgccaca tagcagaact ttaaaagtgc tcatcattgg
     5101 aaaacgttct tcggggcgaa aactctcaag gatcttaccg ctgttgagat ccagttcgat
     5161 gtaacccact cgtgcaccca actgatcttc agcatctttt actttcacca gcgtttctgg
     5221 gtgagcaaaa acaggaaggc aaaatgccgc aaaaaaggga ataagggcga cacggaaatg
     5281 ttgaatactc atactcttcc tttttcaata ttattgaagc atttatcagg gttattgtct
     5341 catgagcgga tacatatttg aatgtattta gaaaaataaa caaatagggg ttccgcgcac
     5401 atttccccga aaagtgccac ctgacgagca tctgtgcttc attttgtaga acaaaaatgc
     5461 aacgcgagag cgctaatttt tcaaacaaag aatctgagct gcatttttac agaacagaaa
     5521 tgcaacgcga aagcgctatt ttaccaacga agaatctgtg cttcattttt gtaaaacaaa
     5581 aatgcaacgc gagagcgcta atttttcaaa caaagaatct gagctgcatt tttacagaac
     5641 agaaatgcaa cgcgagagcg ctattttacc aacaaagaat ctatacttct tttttgttct
     5701 acaaaaatgc atcccgagag cgctattttt ctaacaaagc atcttagatt actttttttc
     5761 tcctttgtgc gctctataat gcagtctctt gataactttt tgcactgtag gtccgttaag
     5821 gttagaagaa ggctactttg gtgtctattt tctcttccat aaaaaaagcc tgactccact
     5881 tcccgcgttt actgattact agcgaagctg cgggtgcatt ttttcaagat aaaggcatcc
     5941 ccgattatat tctataccga tgtggattgc gcatactttg tgaacagaaa gtgatagcgt
     6001 tgatgattct tcattggtca gaaaattatg aacggtttct tctattttgt ctctatatac
     6061 tacgtatagg aaatgtttac attttcgtat tgttttcgat tcactctatg aatagttctt
     6121 actacaattt ttttgtctaa agagtaatac tagagataaa cataaaaaat gtagaggtcg
     6181 agtttagatg caagttcaag gagcgaaagg tggatgggta ggttatatag ggatatagca
     6241 cagagatata tagcaaagag atacttttga gcaatgtttg tggaagcggt attcgcaata
     6301 ttttagtagc tcgttacagt ccggtgcgtt tttggttttt tgaaagtgcg tcttcagagc
     6361 gcttttggtt ttcaaaagcg ctctgaagtt cctatacttt ctagctagag aataggaact
     6421 tcggaatagg aacttcaaag cgtttccgaa aacgagcgct tccgaaaatg caacgcgagc
     6481 tgcgcacata cagctcactg ttcacgtcgc acctatatct gcgtgttgcc tgtatatata
     6541 tatacatgag aagaacggca tagtgcgtgt ttatgcttaa atgcgtactt atatgcgtct
     6601 atttatgtag gatgaaaggt agtctagtac ctcctgtgat attatcccat tccatgcggg
     6661 gtatcgtatg cttccttcag cactaccctt tagctgttct atatgctgcc actcctcaat
     6721 tggattagtc tcatccttca atgctatcat ttcctttgat attggatcat ctaagaaacc
     6781 attattatca tgacattaac ctataaaaat aggcgtatca cgaggccctt tcgtc
//
