[The description below was written by a language model from this plasmid's Addgene catalogue record and the feature table of its GenBank file.]
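Description:
pRSII325 is an empty yeast–E. coli shuttle vector of the redesigned pRS series, a 6,835 bp circular episomal plasmid built on the pRS32x backbone for genetic manipulation of Saccharomyces cerevisiae. In yeast it is maintained through a 2 micron origin, which typically supports multicopy episomal replication. According to the catalogue entry this origin was taken from YEplac195 and lacks its XbaI site. The feature table does not annotate the 2 micron element, although an unannotated stretch downstream of the AmpR cassette is a plausible location for it. Selection in yeast relies on the LEU2 auxotrophic marker, encoding 3-isopropylmalate dehydrogenase and expressed from its own promoter, which complements leucine auxotrophy in leu2 strains. The depositor notes that LEU2 was recoded silently to remove ClaI, EcoRI and KpnI sites, leaving the protein sequence unchanged. This presumably keeps those enzymes usable for cloning elsewhere in the plasmid.

In bacteria the plasmid replicates at high copy from a ColE1/pUC-type origin and is selected with ampicillin through the bla (AmpR) gene and its promoter. An f1 phage origin is also present, which allows single-stranded DNA production with helper phage. The cloning region is the pBluescript multiple cloning site, flanked by T7 and T3 phage promoters and by M13, SK and KS sequencing primer sites. It sits next to the lac promoter, lac operator and CAP binding site carried over from the pBluescript lacZ region. No yeast promoter drives the cloning site, so inserts placed by restriction cloning must bring their own regulatory sequences. The vector serves as a general-purpose backbone for carrying genes or genomic fragments in yeast under leucine selection.
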