Addgene plasmid #35467: pRSII325
Purpose: (Empty Backbone)
Depositing lab: Steven Haase. Depositing organization: Duke University. Publication: New and Redesigned pRS Plasmid Shuttle Vectors for Genetic Manipulation of Saccharomycescerevisiae. Chee MK, Haase SB. G3 (Bethesda). 2012 May;2(5):515-26. Epub 2012 May 1. 10.1534/g3.111.001917 PubMed 22670222.
Backbone
  Vector backbone: pRS32x
  Backbone manufacturer: Stratagene
  Backbone size (bp): 6835
  Modifications to backbone: 2 micron origin is from YEplac195, which has had its XbaI site removed.
  Vector type: Yeast 2 micron vector
  Promoter: None
  Selectable markers: LEU2
Growth in bacteria
  Bacterial resistance: Ampicillin, 100 μg/mL
  Growth temperature: 37°C
  Growth strain: DH5alpha
  Copy number: High Copy
Gene/Insert
  Cloning method: Restriction Enzyme
  Sequencing primers: 5′ M13 Forward, T7; 3′ M13 Reverse
Resource information
  A portion of this plasmid was derived from a plasmid made by: Daniel J. Lew, Duke University Medical Center
Terms and licenses: Academic/Nonprofit Terms; Industry Terms: Not Available to Industry
Depositor comments: LEU2 has been modified to remove ClaI, EcoRI and KpnI sites without altering the amino acid sequence of the Leu2 protein.
How to cite: pRSII325 was a gift from Steven Haase (Addgene plasmid # 35467 ; http://n2t.net/addgene:35467 ; RRID:Addgene_35467)
