>Addgene plasmid #35467 | pRSII325 | addgene partial sequence | sequence record 53749 | M13_pUC_fwd
ATTGGAGCTCCACCGCGGTGGCGGCCGCTCTAGAACTAGTGGATCCCCCGGGCTGCAGGAATTCGATATC
AAGCTTATCGATACCGTCGACCTCGAGGGGGGGCCCGGTACCAGCTTTTGTTCCCTTTAGTGAGGGTTAA
TTTCGAGCTTGGCGTAATCATGGTCATAGCTGTTTCCTGTGTGAAATTGTTATCCGCTCACAATTCCACA
CAACATACGAGCCGGAAGCATAAAGTGTAAAGCCTGGGGTGCCTAATGAGTGAGCTAACTCACATTAATT
GCGTTGCGCTCACTGCCCGCTTTCCAGTCGGGAAACCTGTCGTGCCAGCTGCATTAATGAATCGGCCAAC
GCGCGGGGAGAGGCGGTTTGCGTATTGGGCGCTCTTCCGCTTCCTCGCTCACTGACTCGCTGCGCTCGGT
CGTTCGGCTGCGGCGAGCGGTATCAGCTCACTCAAAGGCGGTAATACGGTTATCCACAGAATCAGGGGAT
AACGCAGGAAAGAACATGTGAGCAAAAGGCCAGCAAAAGGCCAGGAACCGTAAAAAGGCCGCGTTGCTGG
CGTTTTTCCATAGGCTCCGCCCCCCTGACGAGCATCACAAAAATCGACGCTCAAGTCAGAGGTGGCGAAA
CCCGACAGGACTATAAAGATACCAGGCGTTTCCCCCTGGAAGCTCCCTCGTGCGCTCTCCTGTTCCGACC
CTGCCGCTTACCGGATACCTGTCCGCCTTTCTCCCTTCGGGAAGCGTGGCGCTTTCTCATAGCTCACGCT
GTAG
