>Addgene plasmid #35467 | pRSII325 | addgene partial sequence | sequence record 54040 | pGEX3
AGGGCCTCGTGATACGCCTATTTTTATAGGTTAATGTCATGATAATAATGGTTTCTTAGTATGATCCAAT
ATCAAAGGAAATGATAGCATTGAAGGATGAGACTAATCCAATTGAGGAGTGGCAGCATATAGAACAGCTA
AAGGGTAGTGCTGAAGGAAGCATACGATACCCCGCATGGAATGGGATAATATCACAGGAGGTACTAGACT
ACCTTTCATCCTACATAAATAGACGCATATAAGTACGCATTTAAGCATAAACACGCACTATGCCGTTCTT
CTCATGTATATATATATACAGGCAACACGCAGATATAGGTGCGACGTGAACAGTGAGCTGTATGTGCGCA
GCTCGCGTTGCATTTTCGGAAGCGCTCGTTTTCGGAAACGCTTTGAAGTTCCTATTCCGAAGTTCCTATT
CTCTAGCTAGAAAGTATAGGAACTTCAGAGCGCTTTTGAAAACCAAAAGCGCTCTGAAGACGCACTTTCA
AAAAACCAAAAACGCACCGGACTGTAACGAGCTACTAAAATATTGCGAATACCGCTTCCACAAACATTGC
TCAAAAGTATCTCTTTGCTATATATCTCTGTGCTATATCCCTATATAACCTACCCATCCACCTTTCGCTC
CTTGAACTTGCATCTAAACTCGACCTCTACATTTTTTATGTTTATCTCTAGTATTACTCTTTAGACAAAA
AAATTGTAGTAAGAACTATTCATAGAGTGAATCGAAA
