>Addgene plasmid #35467 | pRSII325 | addgene partial sequence | sequence record 54041 | pRSII-F1 5'-CGGCATCAGAGCAGATTGTAC-3'
AAATTCTTGAGGGAACTTTCACCATTATGGGAAATGGTTCAAGAAGGTATTGACTTAAACTCCATCAAAT
GGTCAGGTCATTGAGTGTTTTTTATTTGTTGTATTTTTTTTTTTTTAGAGAAAATCCTCCAATATATAAA
TTAGGAATCATAGTTTCATGATTTTCTGTTACACCTAACTTTTTGTGTGGTGCCCTCCTCCTTGTCAATA
TTAATGTTAAAGTGCAATTCTTTTTCCTTATCACGTTGAGCCATTAGTATCAATTTGCTTACCTGTATTC
CTTTACATCCTCCTTTTTCTCCTTCTTGATAAATGTATGTAGATTGCGTATATAGTTTCGTCTACCCTAT
GAACATATTCCATTTTGTAATTTCGTGTCGTTTCTATTATGAATTTCATTTATAAAGTTTATGTACAAAT
ATCATAAAAAAAGAGAATCTTTTTAAGCAAGGATTTTCTTAACTTCTTCGGCGACAGCATCACCGACTTC
GGTGGTACTGTTGGAACCACCTAAATCACCAGTTCTGATACCTGCATCCAAAACCTTTTTAACTGCATCT
TCAATGGCCTTACCTTCTTCAGGCAAGTTCAATGACAATTTCAACATCATTGCAGCAGACAAGATAGTGG
CGATAGGGTTGACCTTATTCTTTGGCAAATCTGGAGCAGA
